>Addgene plasmid #140992 | pcDNA3.1-GGamma13-GFP2 | addgene full sequence | sequence record 302018 | Addgene NGS Result
AAGAACATGTGAGCAAAAGGCCAGCAAAAGGCCAGGAACCGTAAAAAGGCCGCGTTGCTGGCGTTTTTCC
ATAGGCTCCGCCCCCCTGACGAGCATCACAAAAATCGACGCTCAAGTCAGAGGTGGCGAAACCCGACAGG
ACTATAAAGATACCAGGCGTTTCCCCCTGGAAGCTCCCTCGTGCGCTCTCCTGTTCCGACCCTGCCGCTT
ACCGGATACCTGTCCGCCTTTCTCCCTTCGGGAAGCGTGGCGCTTTCTCATAGCTCACGCTGTAGGTATC
TCAGTTCGGTGTAGGTCGTTCGCTCCAAGCTGGGCTGTGTGCACGAACCCCCCGTTCAGCCCGACCGCTG
CGCCTTATCCGGTAACTATCGTCTTGAGTCCAACCCGGTAAGACACGACTTATCGCCACTGGCAGCAGCC
ACTGGTAACAGGATTAGCAGAGCGAGGTATGTAGGCGGTGCTACAGAGTTCTTGAAGTGGTGGCCTAACT
ACGGCTACACTAGAAGAACAGTATTTGGTATCTGCGCTCTGCTGAAGCCAGTTACCTTCGGAAAAAGAGT
TGGTAGCTCTTGATCCGGCAAACAAACCACCGCTGGTAGCGGTGGTTTTTTTGTTTGCAAGCAGCAGATT
ACGCGCAGAAAAAAAGGATCTCAAGAAGATCCTTTGATCTTTTCTACGGGGTCTGACGCTCAGTGGAACG
AAAACTCACGTTAAGGGATTTTGGTCATGAGATTATCAAAAAGGATCTTCACCTAGATCCTTTTAAATTA
AAAATGAAGTTTTAAATCAATCTAAAGTATATATGAGTAAACTTGGTCTGACAGTTACCAATGCTTAATC
AGTGAGGCACCTATCTCAGCGATCTGTCTATTTCGTTCATCCATAGTTGCCTGACTCCCCGTCGTGTAGA
TAACTACGATACGGGAGGGCTTACCATCTGGCCCCAGTGCTGCAATGATACCGCGAGACCCACGCTCACC
GGCTCCAGATTTATCAGCAATAAACCAGCCAGCCGGAAGGGCCGAGCGCAGAAGTGGTCCTGCAACTTTA
TCCGCCTCCATCCAGTCTATTAATTGTTGCCGGGAAGCTAGAGTAAGTAGTTCGCCAGTTAATAGTTTGC
GCAACGTTGTTGCCATTGCTACAGGCATCGTGGTGTCACGCTCGTCGTTTGGTATGGCTTCATTCAGCTC
CGGTTCCCAACGATCAAGGCGAGTTACATGATCCCCCATGTTGTGCAAAAAAGCGGTTAGCTCCTTCGGT
CCTCCGATCGTTGTCAGAAGTAAGTTGGCCGCAGTGTTATCACTCATGGTTATGGCAGCACTGCATAATT
CTCTTACTGTCATGCCATCCGTAAGATGCTTTTCTGTGACTGGTGAGTACTCAACCAAGTCATTCTGAGA
ATAGTGTATGCGGCGACCGAGTTGCTCTTGCCCGGCGTCAATACGGGATAATACCGCGCCACATAGCAGA
ACTTTAAAAGTGCTCATCATTGGAAAACGTTCTTCGGGGCGAAAACTCTCAAGGATCTTACCGCTGTTGA
GATCCAGTTCGATGTAACCCACTCGTGCACCCAACTGATCTTCAGCATCTTTTACTTTCACCAGCGTTTC
TGGGTGAGCAAAAACAGGAAGGCAAAATGCCGCAAAAAAGGGAATAAGGGCGACACGGAAATGTTGAATA
CTCATACTCTTCCTTTTTCAATATTATTGAAGCATTTATCAGGGTTATTGTCTCATGAGCGGATACATAT
TTGAATGTATTTAGAAAAATAAACAAATAGGGGTTCCGCGCACATTTCCCCGAAAAGTGCCACCTGACGT
CGACGGATCGGGAGATCTCCCGATCCCCTATGGTGCACTCTCAGTACAATCTGCTCTGATGCCGCATAGT
TAAGCCAGTATCTGCTCCCTGCTTGTGTGTTGGAGGTCGCTGAGTAGTGCGCGAGCAAAATTTAAGCTAC
AACAAGGCAAGGCTTGACCGACAATTGCATGAAGAATCTGCTTAGGGTTAGGCGTTTTGCGCTGCTTCGC
GATGTACGGGCCAGATATACGCGTTGACATTGATTATTGACTAGTTATTAATAGTAATCAATTACGGGGT
CATTAGTTCATAGCCCATATATGGAGTTCCGCGTTACATAACTTACGGTAAATGGCCCGCCTGGCTGACC
GCCCAACGACCCCCGCCCATTGACGTCAATAATGACGTATGTTCCCATAGTAACGCCAATAGGGACTTTC
CATTGACGTCAATGGGTGGAGTATTTACGGTAAACTGCCCACTTGGCAGTACATCAAGTGTATCATATGC
CAAGTACGCCCCCTATTGACGTCAATGACGGTAAATGGCCCGCCTGGCATTATGCCCAGTACATGACCTT
ATGGGACTTTCCTACTTGGCAGTACATCTACGTATTAGTCATCGCTATTACCATGGTGATGCGGTTTTGG
CAGTACATCAATGGGCGTGGATAGCGGTTTGACTCACGGGGATTTCCAAGTCTCCACCCCATTGACGTCA
ATGGGAGTTTGTTTTGGCACCAAAATCAACGGGACTTTCCAAAATGTCGTAACAACTCCGCCCCATTGAC
GCAAATGGGCGGTAGGCGTGTACGGTGGGAGGTCTATATAAGCAGAGCTCTCTGGCTAACTAGAGAACCC
ACTGCTTACTGGCTTATCGAAATTAATACGACTCACTATAGGGAGACCCAAGCTGGCTAGCCACCATGGT
GAGCAAGGGCGAGGAGCTGTTCACCGGGGTGGTGCCCATCCTGGTCGAGCTGGACGGCGACGTAAACGGC
CACAAGTTCAGCGTGTCCGGCGAGGGCGAGGGCGATGCCACCTACGGCAAGCTGACCCTGAAGTTCATCT
GCACCACCGGCAAGCTGCCCGTGCCCTGGCCCACCCTCGTGACCACCCTGAGCTACGGCGTGCAGTGCTT
CAGCCGCTACCCCGACCACATGAAGCAGCACGACTTCTTCAAGTCCGCCATGCCCGAAGGCTACGTCCAG
GAGCGCACCATCTTCTTCAAGGACGACGGCAACTACAAGACCCGCGCCGAGGTGAAGTTCGAGGGCGACA
CCCTGGTGAACCGCATCGAGCTGAAGGGCATCGACTTCAAGGAGGACGGCAACATCCTGGGGCACAAGCT
GGAGTACAACTACAACCCCCACAACGTCTATATCATGGCCGACAAGCAGAAGAACGGCATCAAGGTGAAC
TTCAAGATCCGCCACAACATCGAGGACGGCAGCGTGCAGCTCGCCGACCACTACCAGCAGAACACCCCCA
TCGGCGACGGCCCCGTGCTGCTGCCCGACAACCACTACCTGTTCACCCAGTCCGCCCTGAGCAAAGACCC
CAACGAGAAGCGCGATCACATGGTCCTGCTGGAGTTCGTGACCGCCGCCGGGATCACTCTCGGCATGGAC
GAGCTGTACAAGGGATCCGCCGGTACCATGGAGGAGTGGGACGTGCCACAGATGAAGAAAGAGGTGGAGA
GCCTTAAGTACCAGCTGGCCTTCCAGCGGGAGATGGCGTCCAAGACCATCCCCGAGCTGCTGAAGTGGAT
CGAGGACGGGATCCCCAAGGACCCCTTCCTGAACCCCGACCTGATGAAGAACAACCCATGGGTGGAAAAG
GGCAAATGCACCATCCTGTGAAGAGGGCCCGTTTAAACCCGCTGATCAGCCTCGACTGTGCCTTCTAGTT
GCCAGCCATCTGTTGTTTGCCCCTCCCCCGTGCCTTCCTTGACCCTGGAAGGTGCCACTCCCACTGTCCT
TTCCTAATAAAATGAGGAAATTGCATCGCATTGTCTGAGTAGGTGTCATTCTATTCTGGGGGGTGGGGTG
GGGCAGGACAGCAAGGGGGAGGATTGGGAAGACAATAGCAGGCATGCTGGGGATGCGGTGGGCTCTATGG
CTTCTGAGGCGGAAAGAACCAGCTGGGGCTCTAGGGGGTATCCCC
[124 nt withheld, positions 3966-4089]
C
[91 nt withheld, positions 4091-4181]
A
[49 nt withheld, positions 4183-4231]
CCTTTGACGTTGGAGTCCACGTTCTTT
[37 nt withheld, positions 4259-4295]
ACCCTATCTCGGTCTATTCTTTTGATTTATAAGGGATTTTGCCGATTTCGGCCTATTGGTTAAAAAATGA
GCTGATTTAACAAAAATTTAACGCGAATTAATTCTGTGGAATGTGTGTCAGTTAGGGTGTGGAAAGTCCC
CAGGCTCCCCAGCAGGCAGAAGTATGCAAAGCATGCATCTCAATTAGTCAGCAACCAGGTGTGGAAAGTC
CCCAGGCTCCCCAGCAGGCAGAAGTATGCAAAGCATGCATCTCAATTAGTCAGCAACCATAGTCCCGCCC
CTAACTCCGCCCATCCCGCCCCTAACTCCGCCCAGTTCCGCCCATTCTCCGCCCCATGGCTGACTAATTT
TTTTTATTTATGCAGAGGCCGAGGCCGCCTCTGCCTCTGAGCTATTCCAGAAGTAGTGAGGAGGCTTTTT
TGGAGGCCTAGGCTTTTGCAAAAAGCTCCCGGGAGCTTGTATATCCATTTTCGGATCTGATCAGCACGTG
ATGAAAAAGCCTGAACTCACCGCGACGTCTGTCGAGAAGTTTCTGATCGAAAAGTTCGACAGCGTCTCCG
ACCTGATGCAGCTCTCGGAGGGCGAAGAATCTCGTGCTTTCAGCTTCGATGTAGGAGGGCGTGGATATGT
CCTGCGGGTAAATAGCTGCGCCGATGGTTTCTACAAAGATCGTTATGTTTATCGGCACTTTGCATCGGCC
GCGCTCCCGATTCCGGAAGTGCTTGACATTGGGGAATTCAGCGAGAGCCTGACCTATTGCATCTCCCGCC
GTGCACAGGGTGTCACGTTGCAAGACCTGCCTGAAACCGAACTGCCCGCTGTTCTGCAGCCGGTCGCGGA
GGCCATGGATGCGATCGCTGCGGCCGATCTTAGCCAGACGAGCGGGTTCGGCCCATTCGGACCGCAAGGA
ATCGGTCAATACACTACATGGCGTGATTTCATATGCGCGATTGCTGATCCCCATGTGTATCACTGGCAAA
CTGTGATGGACGACACCGTCAGTGCGTCCGTCGCGCAGGCTCTCGATGAGCTGATGCTTTGGGCCGAGGA
CTGCCCCGAAGTCCGGCACCTCGTGCACGCGGATTTCGGCTCCAACAATGTCCTGACGGACAATGGCCGC
ATAACAGCGGTCATTGACTGGAGCGAGGCGATGTTCGGGGATTCCCAATACGAGGTCGCCAACATCTTCT
TCTGGAGGCCGTGGTTGGCTTGTATGGAGCAGCAGACGCGCTACTTCGAGCGGAGGCATCCGGAGCTTGC
AGGATCGCCGCGGCTCCGGGCGTATATGCTCCGCATTGGTCTTGACCAACTCTATCAGAGCTTGGTTGAC
GGCAATTTCGATGATGCAGCTTGGGCGCAGGGTCGATGCGACGCAATCGTCCGATCCGGAGCCGGGACTG
TCGGGCGTACACAAATCGCCCGCAGAAGCGCGGCCGTCTGGACCGATGGCTGTGTAGAAGTACTCGCCGA
TAGTGGAAACCGACGCCCCAGCACTCGTCCGAGGGCAAAGGAATAGCACGTGCTACGAGATTTCGATTCC
ACCGCCGCCTTCTATGAAAGGTTGGGCTTCGGAATCGTTTTCCGGGACGCCGGCTGGATGATCCTCCAGC
GCGGGGATCTCATGCTGGAGTTCTTCGCCCACCCCAACTTGTTTATTGCAGCTTATAATGGTTACAAATA
AAGCAATAGCATCACAAATTTCACAAATAAAGCATTTTTTTCACTGCATTCTAGTTGTGGTTTGTCCAAA
CTCATCAATGTATCTTATCATGTCTGTATACCGTCGACCTCTAGCTAGAGCTTGGCGTAATCATGGTCAT
AGCTGTTTCCTGTGTGAAATTGTTATCCGCTCACAATTCCACACAACATACGAGCCGGAAGCATAAAGTG
TAAAGCCTGGGGTGCCTAATGAGTGAGCTAACTCACATTAATTGCGTTGCGCTCACTGCCCGCTTTCCAG
TCGGGAAACCTGTCGTGCCAGCTGCATTAATGAATCGGCCAACGCGCGGGGAGAGGCGGTTTGCGTATTG
GGCGCTCTTCCGCTTCCTCGCTCACTGACTCGCTGCGCTCGGTCGTTCGGCTGCGGCGAGCGGTATCAGC
TCACTCAAAGGCGGTAATACGGTTATCCACAGAATCAGGGGATAACGCAGGA
Features (pLannotate 1.2.2; 22 found; start..end, strand, type, name):
     66..654     -  rep_origin     ori: high-copy-number ColE1/pMB1/pBR322/pUC origin of replication
    825..1685    -  CDS            AmpR: β-lactamase; bla; confers resistance to ampicillin, carbenicillin, and related antibiotics
   1686..1790    -  promoter       AmpR promoter: bla
   1849..1901    -  misc_feature   bom (fragment): basis of mobility region from pBR322
   2056..2435    +  enhancer       CMV enhancer: human cytomegalovirus immediate early enhancer
   2436..2639    +  promoter       CMV promoter: human cytomegalovirus (CMV) immediate early promoter
   2635..2668    +  LTR            5' LTR (truncated) (fragment): truncated 5' long terminal repeat (LTR) from HIV-1
   2684..2702    +  promoter       T7 promoter: promoter for bacteriophage T7 RNA polymerase
   2726..3442    +  CDS            EGFP: the original enhanced GFP (Yang et al., 1996) mammalian codon-optimized
   3458..3658    +  CDS            GNG13: GBG13_HUMAN - Experimental evidence at protein level: Swiss-Prot protein existence level 1. Guanine nucleotide-binding proteins (G proteins) are involved as a modulator or transducer in various transmembrane signaling systems. The beta and gamma chains are required for the GTPase activity, for replacement of GDP by GTP, and for G protein-effector interaction. From Homo sapiens (Human).
   3696..3920    +  polyA_signal   bGH poly(A) signal: bovine growth hormone polyadenylation signal
   3924..3945    +  promoter       SV40 promoter (fragment): SV40 enhancer and early promoter
   3966..4394    +  rep_origin     f1 ori (sequence partly withheld): f1 bacteriophage origin of replication; arrow indicates direction of (+) strand synthesis
   4408..4737    +  promoter       SV40 promoter: SV40 enhancer and early promoter
   4786..5811    +  CDS            HygR: aminoglycoside phosphotransferase from E. coli; aph(4)-Ia; confers resistance to hygromycin
   5821..5946    +  CDS            ble (fragment): BLE_KLEPN - Experimental evidence at protein level: Swiss-Prot protein existence level 1. Binding protein with a strong affinity to the bleomycin family of antibiotics. Binds to CL990; an antimitotic-antibiotic compound. From Klebsiella pneumoniae.
   5941..6062    +  polyA_signal   SV40 poly(A) signal: SV40 polyadenylation signal
   6135..6151    -  protein_bind   lac operator: The lac repressor binds to the lac operator to inhibit transcription in E. coli. This inhibition can be relieved by adding lactose or isopropyl-β-D-thiogalactopyranoside (IPTG). lac repressor encoded by lacI
   6159..6189    -  promoter       lac promoter: promoter for the E. coli lac operon
   6204..6225    -  protein_bind   CAP binding site: CAP binding activates transcription in the presence of cAMP. E. coli catabolite activator protein
   6238..6330    -  CDS            lacI (fragment): lac repressor; lacI; The lac repressor binds to the lac operator to inhibit transcription in E. coli. This inhibition can be relieved by adding lactose or isopropyl-β-D-thiogalactopyranoside (IPTG).
   6332..6440    -  rep_origin     RSF ori (fragment): Plasmids containing the RSF 1030 origin of replication can be propagated in E. coli cells that contain additional plasmids with compatible origins.
