[The description below was written by a language model from this plasmid's Addgene catalogue record and pLannotate feature annotations shown in this document.]
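Description:
pcDNA3.1-GGamma13-GFP2 is a mammalian expression plasmid built on the Invitrogen pcDNA3.1 backbone in its hygromycin-selectable form, with a full sequenced length of about 6.4 kb. It is maintained in E. coli through a high-copy ColE1/pUC-type origin and an ampicillin resistance gene (β-lactamase under its own promoter), and it also carries an f1 phage origin. For selection in mammalian cells, an SV40 enhancer/early promoter drives the hygromycin phosphotransferase gene, terminated by an SV40 polyadenylation signal. Several short annotated fragments (an HIV-1 LTR piece, ble, lacI, RSF ori, a bom fragment) appear to be backbone remnants or partial database matches rather than functional elements.

The payload is a roughly 0.9 kb open reading frame encoding human G protein gamma subunit 13 (GNG13) fused at its N terminus to GFP2 through a short GSAG linker. Automated annotation labels the fluorescent protein as EGFP, which reflects the close similarity of GFP2 to that variant. Placing the tag at the N terminus leaves the C terminus of the gamma subunit free. Expression is driven by the CMV immediate early enhancer and promoter and terminated by the bovine growth hormone polyadenylation signal; a T7 promoter lies just upstream of the coding sequence.

The construct serves as the acceptor component of a BRET2 biosensor for heterotrimeric G protein dissociation, as part of the TRUPATH open-source platform for profiling GPCR coupling across transducers. In BRET2 systems, GFP2 accepts energy from a luciferase donor, here presumably on a partner subunit supplied from a separate construct, so that receptor-driven separation of the heterotrimer changes the signal. It was generated under a programme developing tools for understudied druggable proteins.
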