Addgene plasmid #140992: pcDNA3.1-GGamma13-GFP2
Purpose: Encodes a G gamma subunit (GNG13) containing GFP2 as an optimal component of a BRET2 biosensor for studying heterotrimeric G protein dissociation
Depositing lab: Bryan Roth. Depositing organization: University of North Carolina at Chapel Hill. Publication: TRUPATH, an open-source biosensor platform for interrogating the GPCR transducerome. Olsen RHJ, DiBerto JF, English JG, Glaudin AM, Krumm BE, Slocum ST, Che T, Gavin AC, McCorvy JD, Roth BL, Strachan RT. Nat Chem Biol. 2020 May 4. pii: 10.1038/s41589-020-0535-8. doi: 10.1038/s41589-020-0535-8. PubMed 32367019.
Backbone
  Vector backbone: pcDNA3.1
  Backbone manufacturer: Invitrogen
  Backbone size w/o insert (bp): 5432
  Vector type: Mammalian Expression
  Selectable markers: Hygromycin
Growth in bacteria
  Bacterial resistance: Ampicillin, 100 μg/mL
  Growth temperature: 37°C
  Growth strain: NEB Stable
  Copy number: High Copy
Gene/Insert
  Gene/Insert name: GGamma13-GFP2 (alt name: GNG13)
  Species: H. sapiens (human)
  Insert size (bp): 936
  Entrez Gene: GNG13 (a.k.a. G(gamma)13, HG3J, h2-35)
  Promoter: CMV
  Tag / fusion protein: GFP2 and GSAG linker (N terminal on insert)
  Cloning method: Gibson Cloning
  Sequencing primers: 5′ CGCAAATGGGCGGTAGGCGTG; 3′ TAGAAGGCACAGTCGAGG
Terms and licenses: Academic/Nonprofit Terms; Industry Terms: Not Available to Industry
Depositor comments: These plasmids were generated as part of the Illuminating the Druggable Genome (IDG) program sponsored by the NIH Common Fund. The goal of this program is to identify, gather, and distribute information and resources for proteins that currently are not well-studied yet belong to commonly drug-targeted protein families: protein kinases, non-olfactory G-protein coupled receptors (GPCRs), and ion channels. The IDG program is designed to develop fundamental research tools for understudied proteins, elucidate their function, and disseminate the IDG-related resources and data to the greater scientific community.
How to cite: pcDNA3.1-GGamma13-GFP2 was a gift from Bryan Roth (Addgene plasmid # 140992 ; http://n2t.net/addgene:140992 ; RRID:Addgene_140992)
